LOCUS       Exported 9272 bp ds-DNA circular SYN 12-MAY-2021
DEFINITION  Expresses humanized LbCpf1 variant that recognizes TYCV PAMs.
ACCESSION   .
VERSION     .
KEYWORDS    pcDNA3.1-hLbCpf1(TYCV) (pY230)
SOURCE      synthetic DNA construct
  ORGANISM  synthetic DNA construct
REFERENCE   1 (bases 1 to 9272)
  AUTHORS   Gao L, Cox DBT, Yan WX, Manteiga JC, Schneider MW, Yamano T,
            Nishimasu H, Nureki O, Crosetto N, Zhang F
  TITLE     Engineered Cpf1 variants with altered PAM specificities.
  JOURNAL   Nat Biotechnol. 2017 Jun 5. doi: 10.1038/nbt.3900.
  PUBMED    28581492
REFERENCE   2 (bases 1 to 9272)
  AUTHORS   .
  TITLE     Direct Submission
  JOURNAL   Exported May 12, 2021 from SnapGene Server 1.1.58
            http://www.snapgene.com
FEATURES             Location/Qualifiers
     source          1..9272
                     /organism="synthetic DNA construct"
                     /mol_type="other DNA"
     primer_bind     11..32
                     /label=F1ori-F
                     /note="F1 origin, forward primer"
     primer_bind     complement(151..171)
                     /label=pBABE 3'
                     /note="SV40 enhancer, reverse primer for pBABE vectors"
     promoter        156..485
                     /label=SV40 promoter
                     /note="SV40 enhancer and early promoter"
     rep_origin      336..471
                     /label=SV40 ori
                     /note="SV40 origin of replication"
     primer_bind     398..417
                     /label=SV40pro-F
                     /note="SV40 promoter/origin, forward primer"
     CDS             552..1346
                     /codon_start=1
                     /gene="aph(3')-II (or nptII)"
                     /product="aminoglycoside phosphotransferase from Tn5"
                     /label=NeoR/KanR
                     /note="confers resistance to neomycin, kanamycin, and G418
                     (Geneticin(R))"
                     /translation="MIEQDGLHAGSPAAWVERLFGYDWAQQTIGCSDAAVFRLSAQGRP
                     VLFVKTDLSGALNELQDEAARLSWLATTGVPCAAVLDVVTEAGRDWLLLGEVPGQDLLS
                     SHLAPAEKVSIMADAMRRLHTLDPATCPFDHQAKHRIERARTRMEAGLVDQDDLDEEHQ
                     GLAPAELFARLKARMPDGEDLVVTHGDACLPNIMVENGRFSGFIDCGRLGVADRYQDIA
                     LATRDIAEELGGEWADRFLVLYGIAAPDSQRIAFYRLLDEFF"
     primer_bind     complement(606..625)
                     /label=Neo-R
                     /note="Neomycin resistance gene, reverse primer"
     primer_bind     1216..1235
                     /label=Neo-F
                     /note="Neomycin resistance gene, forward primer"
     polyA_signal    1520..1641
                     /label=SV40 poly(A) signal
                     /note="SV40 polyadenylation signal"
     primer_bind     complement(1557..1576)
                     /label=SV40pA-R
                     /note="SV40 polyA, reverse primer"
     primer_bind     1611..1630
                     /label=EBV-rev
                     /note="SV40 polyA terminator, reverse primer"
     primer_bind     complement(1690..1706)
                     /label=M13 rev
                     /note="common sequencing primer, one of multiple similar
                     variants"
     primer_bind     complement(1690..1706)
                     /label=M13 Reverse
                     /note="In lacZ gene. Also called M13-rev"
     primer_bind     complement(1703..1725)
                     /label=M13/pUC Reverse
                     /note="In lacZ gene"
     protein_bind    1714..1730
                     /label=lac operator
                     /bound_moiety="lac repressor encoded by lacI"
                     /note="The lac repressor binds to the lac operator to
                     inhibit transcription in E. coli. This inhibition can be
                     relieved by adding lactose or
                     isopropyl-beta-D-thiogalactopyranoside (IPTG)."
     promoter        complement(1738..1768)
                     /label=lac promoter
                     /note="promoter for the E. coli lac operon"
     protein_bind    1783..1804
                     /label=CAP binding site
                     /bound_moiety="E. coli catabolite activator protein"
                     /note="CAP binding activates transcription in the presence
                     of cAMP."
     primer_bind     complement(1921..1938)
                     /label=L4440
                     /note="L4440 vector, forward primer"
     rep_origin      complement(2092..2680)
                     /direction=LEFT
                     /label=ori
                     /note="high-copy-number ColE1/pMB1/pBR322/pUC origin of
                     replication"
     primer_bind     complement(2172..2191)
                     /label=pBR322ori-F
                     /note="pBR322 origin, forward primer"
     CDS             complement(2851..3711)
                     /codon_start=1
                     /gene="bla"
                     /product="beta-lactamase"
                     /label=AmpR
                     /note="confers resistance to ampicillin, carbenicillin, and
                     related antibiotics"
                     /translation="MSIQHFRVALIPFFAAFCLPVFAHPETLVKVKDAEDQLGARVGYI
                     ELDLNSGKILESFRPEERFPMMSTFKVLLCGAVLSRIDAGQEQLGRRIHYSQNDLVEYS
                     PVTEKHLTDGMTVRELCSAAITMSDNTAANLLLTTIGGPKELTAFLHNMGDHVTRLDRW
                     EPELNEAIPNDERDTTMPVAMATTLRKLLTGELLTLASRQQLIDWMEADKVAGPLLRSA
                     LPAGWFIADKSGAGERGSRGIIAALGPDGKPSRIVVIYTTGSQATMDERNRQIAEIGAS
                     LIKHW"
     primer_bind     3474..3493
                     /label=Amp-R
                     /note="Ampicillin resistance gene, reverse primer"
     promoter        complement(3712..3816)
                     /gene="bla"
                     /label=AmpR promoter
     primer_bind     complement(3891..3910)
                     /label=pRS-marker
                     /note="pRS vectors, use to sequence yeast selectable
                     marker"
     enhancer        4082..4461
                     /label=CMV enhancer
                     /note="human cytomegalovirus immediate early enhancer"
     promoter        4462..4665
                     /label=CMV promoter
                     /note="human cytomegalovirus (CMV) immediate early
                     promoter"
     primer_bind     4616..4636
                     /label=CMV-F
                     /note="Human CMV immediate early promoter, forward primer"
     primer_bind     4710..4729
                     /label=T7
                     /note="T7 promoter, forward primer"
     promoter        4710..4728
                     /label=T7 promoter
                     /note="promoter for bacteriophage T7 RNA polymerase"
     regulatory      4764..4773
                     /regulatory_class="other"
                     /note="vertebrate consensus sequence for strong initiation
                     of translation (Kozak, 1987)"
     CDS             4776..4796
                     /codon_start=1
                     /product="nuclear localization signal of SV40 (simian virus
                     40) large T antigen"
                     /label=SV40 NLS
                     /translation="PKKKRKV"
     CDS             4821..8501
                     /codon_start=1
                     /product="CRISPR-associated protein from Lachnospiraceae
                     bacterium ND2006 (Zetsche et al., 2015)"
                     /label=LbCpf1
                     /translation="SKLEKFTNCYSLSKTLRFKAIPVGKTQENIDNKRLLVEDEKRAED
                     YKGVKKLLDRYYLSFINDVLHSIKLKNLNNYISLFRKKTRTEKENKELENLEINLRKEI
                     AKAFKGNEGYKSLFKKDIIETILPEFLDDKDEIALVNSFNGFTTAFTGFFDNRENMFSE
                     EAKSTSIAFRCINENLTRYISNMDIFEKVDAIFDKHEVQEIKEKILNSDYDVEDFFEGE
                     FFNFVLTQEGIDVYNAIIGGFVTESGEKIKGLNEYINLYNQKTKQKLPKFKPLYKQVLS
                     DRESLSFYGEGYTSDEEVLEVFRNTLNKNSEIFSSIKKLEKLFKNFDEYSSAGIFVKNG
                     PAISTISKDIFGEWNVIRDKWNAEYDDIHLKKKAVVTEKYEDDRRKSFKKIGSFSLEQL
                     QEYADADLSVVEKLKEIIIQKVDEIYKVYGSSEKLFDADFVLEKSLKKNDAVVAIMKDL
                     LDSVKSFENYIKAFFGEGKETNRDESFYGDFVLAYDILLKVDHIYDAIRNYVTQKPYSK
                     DKFKLYFQNPQFMRGWDKDKETDYRATILRYGSKYYLAIMDKKYAKCLQKIDKDDVNGN
                     YEKINYKLLPGPNKMLPRVFFSKKWMAYYNPSEDIQKIYKNGTFKKGDMFNLNDCHKLI
                     DFFKDSISRYPKWSNAYDFNFSETEKYKDIAGFYREVEEQGYKVSFESASKKEVDKLVE
                     EGKLYMFQIYNKDFSDKSHGTPNLHTMYFKLLFDENNHGQIRLSGGAELFMRRASLKKE
                     ELVVHPANSPIANKNPDNPKKTTTLSYDVYKDKRFSEDQYELHIPIAINKCPKNIFKIN
                     TEVRVLLKHDDNPYVIGIDRGERNLLYIVVVDGKGNIVEQYSLNEIINNFNGIRIKTDY
                     HSLLDKKEKERFEARQNWTSIENIKELKAGYISQVVHKICELVEKYDAVIALEDLNSGF
                     KNSRVKVEKQVYQKFEKMLIDKLNYMVDKKSNPCATGGALKGYQITNKFESFKSMSTQN
                     GFIFYIPAWLTSKIDPSTGFVNLLKTKYTSIADSKKFISSFDRIMYVPEEDLFEFALDY
                     KNFSRTDADYIKKWKLYSYGNRIRIFRNPKKNNVFDWEEVCLTSAYKELFNKYGINYQQ
                     GDIRALLCEQSDKAFYSSFMALMSLMLQMRNSITGRTDVDFLISPVKNSDGIFYDSRNY
                     EAQENAILPKNADANGAYNIARKVLWAIGQFKKAEDEKLDKVKIAISNKEWLEYAQTSV
                     KH"
     CDS             8502..8549
                     /codon_start=1
                     /product="bipartite nuclear localization signal from
                     nucleoplasmin"
                     /label=nucleoplasmin NLS
                     /translation="KRPAATKKAGQAKKKK"
     CDS             8556..8636
                     /codon_start=1
                     /product="three tandem HA epitope tags"
                     /label=3xHA
                     /translation="YPYDVPDYAYPYDVPDYAYPYDVPDYA"
     primer_bind     complement(8710..8727)
                     /label=BGH-rev
                     /note="Bovine growth hormone terminator, reverse primer.
                     Also called BGH reverse"
     polyA_signal    8716..8940
                     /label=bGH poly(A) signal
                     /note="bovine growth hormone polyadenylation signal"
     rep_origin      8986..142
                     /direction=RIGHT
                     /label=f1 ori
                     /note="f1 bacteriophage origin of replication; arrow
                     indicates direction of (+) strand synthesis"
     primer_bind     complement(9073..9092)
                     /label=F1ori-R
                     /note="F1 origin, reverse primer"
ORIGIN
        1 ttctttaata gtggactctt gttccaaact ggaacaacac tcaaccctat ctcggtctat
       61 tcttttgatt tataagggat tttgccgatt tcggcctatt ggttaaaaaa tgagctgatt
      121 taacaaaaat ttaacgcgaa ttaattctgt ggaatgtgtg tcagttaggg tgtggaaagt
      181 ccccaggctc cccagcaggc agaagtatgc aaagcatgca tctcaattag tcagcaacca
      241 ggtgtggaaa gtccccaggc tccccagcag gcagaagtat gcaaagcatg catctcaatt
      301 agtcagcaac catagtcccg cccctaactc cgcccatccc gcccctaact ccgcccagtt
      361 ccgcccattc tccgccccat ggctgactaa ttttttttat ttatgcagag gccgaggccg
      421 cctctgcctc tgagctattc cagaagtagt gaggaggctt ttttggaggc ctaggctttt
      481 gcaaaaagct cccgggagct tgtatatcca ttttcggatc tgatcaagag acaggatgag
      541 gatcgtttcg catgattgaa caagatggat tgcacgcagg ttctccggcc gcttgggtgg
      601 agaggctatt cggctatgac tgggcacaac agacaatcgg ctgctctgat gccgccgtgt
      661 tccggctgtc agcgcagggg cgcccggttc tttttgtcaa gaccgacctg tccggtgccc
      721 tgaatgaact gcaggacgag gcagcgcggc tatcgtggct ggccacgacg ggcgttcctt
      781 gcgcagctgt gctcgacgtt gtcactgaag cgggaaggga ctggctgcta ttgggcgaag
      841 tgccggggca ggatctcctg tcatctcacc ttgctcctgc cgagaaagta tccatcatgg
      901 ctgatgcaat gcggcggctg catacgcttg atccggctac ctgcccattc gaccaccaag
      961 cgaaacatcg catcgagcga gcacgtactc ggatggaagc cggtcttgtc gatcaggatg
     1021 atctggacga agagcatcag gggctcgcgc cagccgaact gttcgccagg ctcaaggcgc
     1081 gcatgcccga cggcgaggat ctcgtcgtga cccatggcga tgcctgcttg ccgaatatca
     1141 tggtggaaaa tggccgcttt tctggattca tcgactgtgg ccggctgggt gtggcggacc
     1201 gctatcagga catagcgttg gctacccgtg atattgctga agagcttggc ggcgaatggg
     1261 ctgaccgctt cctcgtgctt tacggtatcg ccgctcccga ttcgcagcgc atcgccttct
     1321 atcgccttct tgacgagttc ttctgagcgg gactctgggg ttcgaaatga ccgaccaagc
     1381 gacgcccaac ctgccatcac gagatttcga ttccaccgcc gccttctatg aaaggttggg
     1441 cttcggaatc gttttccggg acgccggctg gatgatcctc cagcgcgggg atctcatgct
     1501 ggagttcttc gcccacccca acttgtttat tgcagcttat aatggttaca aataaagcaa
     1561 tagcatcaca aatttcacaa ataaagcatt tttttcactg cattctagtt gtggtttgtc
     1621 caaactcatc aatgtatctt atcatgtctg tataccgtcg acctctagct agagcttggc
     1681 gtaatcatgg tcatagctgt ttcctgtgtg aaattgttat ccgctcacaa ttccacacaa
     1741 catacgagcc ggaagcataa agtgtaaagc ctggggtgcc taatgagtga gctaactcac
     1801 attaattgcg ttgcgctcac tgcccgcttt ccagtcggga aacctgtcgt gccagctgca
     1861 ttaatgaatc ggccaacgcg cggggagagg cggtttgcgt attgggcgct cttccgcttc
     1921 ctcgctcact gactcgctgc gctcggtcgt tcggctgcgg cgagcggtat cagctcactc
     1981 aaaggcggta atacggttat ccacagaatc aggggataac gcaggaaaga acatgtgagc
     2041 aaaaggccag caaaaggcca ggaaccgtaa aaaggccgcg ttgctggcgt ttttccatag
     2101 gctccgcccc cctgacgagc atcacaaaaa tcgacgctca agtcagaggt ggcgaaaccc
     2161 gacaggacta taaagatacc aggcgtttcc ccctggaagc tccctcgtgc gctctcctgt
     2221 tccgaccctg ccgcttaccg gatacctgtc cgcctttctc ccttcgggaa gcgtggcgct
     2281 ttctcatagc tcacgctgta ggtatctcag ttcggtgtag gtcgttcgct ccaagctggg
     2341 ctgtgtgcac gaaccccccg ttcagcccga ccgctgcgcc ttatccggta actatcgtct
     2401 tgagtccaac ccggtaagac acgacttatc gccactggca gcagccactg gtaacaggat
     2461 tagcagagcg aggtatgtag gcggtgctac agagttcttg aagtggtggc ctaactacgg
     2521 ctacactaga agaacagtat ttggtatctg cgctctgctg aagccagtta ccttcggaaa
     2581 aagagttggt agctcttgat ccggcaaaca aaccaccgct ggtagcggtg gtttttttgt
     2641 ttgcaagcag cagattacgc gcagaaaaaa aggatctcaa gaagatcctt tgatcttttc
     2701 tacggggtct gacgctcagt ggaacgaaaa ctcacgttaa gggattttgg tcatgagatt
     2761 atcaaaaagg atcttcacct agatcctttt aaattaaaaa tgaagtttta aatcaatcta
     2821 aagtatatat gagtaaactt ggtctgacag ttaccaatgc ttaatcagtg aggcacctat
     2881 ctcagcgatc tgtctatttc gttcatccat agttgcctga ctccccgtcg tgtagataac
     2941 tacgatacgg gagggcttac catctggccc cagtgctgca atgataccgc gagacccacg
     3001 ctcaccggct ccagatttat cagcaataaa ccagccagcc ggaagggccg agcgcagaag
     3061 tggtcctgca actttatccg cctccatcca gtctattaat tgttgccggg aagctagagt
     3121 aagtagttcg ccagttaata gtttgcgcaa cgttgttgcc attgctacag gcatcgtggt
     3181 gtcacgctcg tcgtttggta tggcttcatt cagctccggt tcccaacgat caaggcgagt
     3241 tacatgatcc cccatgttgt gcaaaaaagc ggttagctcc ttcggtcctc cgatcgttgt
     3301 cagaagtaag ttggccgcag tgttatcact catggttatg gcagcactgc ataattctct
     3361 tactgtcatg ccatccgtaa gatgcttttc tgtgactggt gagtactcaa ccaagtcatt
     3421 ctgagaatag tgtatgcggc gaccgagttg ctcttgcccg gcgtcaatac gggataatac
     3481 cgcgccacat agcagaactt taaaagtgct catcattgga aaacgttctt cggggcgaaa
     3541 actctcaagg atcttaccgc tgttgagatc cagttcgatg taacccactc gtgcacccaa
     3601 ctgatcttca gcatctttta ctttcaccag cgtttctggg tgagcaaaaa caggaaggca
     3661 aaatgccgca aaaaagggaa taagggcgac acggaaatgt tgaatactca tactcttcct
     3721 ttttcaatat tattgaagca tttatcaggg ttattgtctc atgagcggat acatatttga
     3781 atgtatttag aaaaataaac aaataggggt tccgcgcaca tttccccgaa aagtgccacc
     3841 tgacgtcgac ggatcgggag atctcccgat cccctatggt gcactctcag tacaatctgc
     3901 tctgatgccg catagttaag ccagtatctg ctccctgctt gtgtgttgga ggtcgctgag
     3961 tagtgcgcga gcaaaattta agctacaaca aggcaaggct tgaccgacaa ttgcatgaag
     4021 aatctgctta gggttaggcg ttttgcgctg cttcgcgatg tacgggccag atatacgcgt
     4081 tgacattgat tattgactag ttattaatag taatcaatta cggggtcatt agttcatagc
     4141 ccatatatgg agttccgcgt tacataactt acggtaaatg gcccgcctgg ctgaccgccc
     4201 aacgaccccc gcccattgac gtcaataatg acgtatgttc ccatagtaac gccaataggg
     4261 actttccatt gacgtcaatg ggtggagtat ttacggtaaa ctgcccactt ggcagtacat
     4321 caagtgtatc atatgccaag tacgccccct attgacgtca atgacggtaa atggcccgcc
     4381 tggcattatg cccagtacat gaccttatgg gactttccta cttggcagta catctacgta
     4441 ttagtcatcg ctattaccat ggtgatgcgg ttttggcagt acatcaatgg gcgtggatag
     4501 cggtttgact cacggggatt tccaagtctc caccccattg acgtcaatgg gagtttgttt
     4561 tggcaccaaa atcaacggga ctttccaaaa tgtcgtaaca actccgcccc attgacgcaa
     4621 atgggcggta ggcgtgtacg gtgggaggtc tatataagca gagctctctg gctaactaga
     4681 gaacccactg cttactggct tatcgaaatt aatacgactc actataggga gacccaagct
     4741 ggctagcgtt taaacttaag cttgccacca tggccccaaa gaagaagcgg aaggtcggta
     4801 tccacggagt cccagcagcc agcaagctgg agaagtttac aaactgctac tccctgtcta
     4861 agaccctgag gttcaaggcc atccctgtgg gcaagaccca ggagaacatc gacaataagc
     4921 ggctgctggt ggaggacgag aagagagccg aggattataa gggcgtgaag aagctgctgg
     4981 atcgctacta tctgtctttt atcaacgacg tgctgcacag catcaagctg aagaatctga
     5041 acaattacat cagcctgttc cggaagaaaa ccagaaccga gaaggagaat aaggagctgg
     5101 agaacctgga gatcaatctg cggaaggaga tcgccaaggc cttcaagggc aacgagggct
     5161 acaagtccct gtttaagaag gatatcatcg agacaatcct gccagagttc ctggacgata
     5221 aggacgagat cgccctggtg aacagcttca atggctttac cacagccttc accggcttct
     5281 ttgataacag agagaatatg ttttccgagg aggccaagag cacatccatc gccttcaggt
     5341 gtatcaacga gaatctgacc cgctacatct ctaatatgga catcttcgag aaggtggacg
     5401 ccatctttga taagcacgag gtgcaggaga tcaaggagaa gatcctgaac agcgactatg
     5461 atgtggagga tttctttgag ggcgagttct ttaactttgt gctgacacag gagggcatcg
     5521 acgtgtataa cgccatcatc ggcggcttcg tgaccgagag cggcgagaag atcaagggcc
     5581 tgaacgagta catcaacctg tataatcaga aaaccaagca gaagctgcct aagtttaagc
     5641 cactgtataa gcaggtgctg agcgatcggg agtctctgag cttctacggc gagggctata
     5701 catccgatga ggaggtgctg gaggtgttta gaaacaccct gaacaagaac agcgagatct
     5761 tcagctccat caagaagctg gagaagctgt tcaagaattt tgacgagtac tctagcgccg
     5821 gcatctttgt gaagaacggc cccgccatca gcacaatctc caaggatatc ttcggcgagt
     5881 ggaacgtgat ccgggacaag tggaatgccg agtatgacga tatccacctg aagaagaagg
     5941 ccgtggtgac cgagaagtac gaggacgatc ggagaaagtc cttcaagaag atcggctcct
     6001 tttctctgga gcagctgcag gagtacgccg acgccgatct gtctgtggtg gagaagctga
     6061 aggagatcat catccagaag gtggatgaga tctacaaggt gtatggctcc tctgagaagc
     6121 tgttcgacgc cgattttgtg ctggagaaga gcctgaagaa gaacgacgcc gtggtggcca
     6181 tcatgaagga cctgctggat tctgtgaaga gcttcgagaa ttacatcaag gccttctttg
     6241 gcgagggcaa ggagacaaac agggacgagt ccttctatgg cgattttgtg ctggcctacg
     6301 acatcctgct gaaggtggac cacatctacg atgccatccg caattatgtg acccagaagc
     6361 cctactctaa ggataagttc aagctgtatt ttcagaaccc tcagttcatg cgcggctggg
     6421 acaaggataa ggagacagac tatcgggcca ccatcctgag atacggctcc aagtactatc
     6481 tggccatcat ggataagaag tacgccaagt gcctgcagaa gatcgacaag gacgatgtga
     6541 acggcaatta cgagaagatc aactataagc tgctgcccgg ccctaataag atgctgccaa
     6601 gggtgttctt ttctaagaag tggatggcct actataaccc cagcgaggac atccagaaga
     6661 tctacaagaa tggcacattc aagaagggcg atatgtttaa cctgaatgac tgtcacaagc
     6721 tgatcgactt ctttaaggat agcatctccc ggtatccaaa gtggtccaat gcctacgatt
     6781 tcaacttttc tgagacagag aagtataagg acatcgccgg cttttacaga gaggtggagg
     6841 agcagggcta taaggtgagc ttcgagtctg ccagcaagaa ggaggtggat aagctggtgg
     6901 aggagggcaa gctgtatatg ttccagatct ataacaagga cttttccgat aagtctcacg
     6961 gcacacccaa tctgcacacc atgtacttca agctgctgtt tgacgagaac aatcacggac
     7021 agatcaggct gagcggagga gcagagctgt tcatgaggcg cgcctccctg aagaaggagg
     7081 agctggtggt gcacccagcc aactccccta tcgccaacaa gaatccagat aatcccaaga
     7141 aaaccacaac cctgtcctac gacgtgtata aggataagag gttttctgag gaccagtacg
     7201 agctgcacat cccaatcgcc atcaataagt gccccaagaa catcttcaag atcaatacag
     7261 aggtgcgcgt gctgctgaag cacgacgata acccctatgt gatcggcatc gataggggcg
     7321 agcgcaatct gctgtatatc gtggtggtgg acggcaaggg caacatcgtg gagcagtatt
     7381 ccctgaacga gatcatcaac aacttcaacg gcatcaggat caagacagat taccactctc
     7441 tgctggacaa gaaggagaag gagaggttcg aggcccgcca gaactggacc tccatcgaga
     7501 atatcaagga gctgaaggcc ggctatatct ctcaggtggt gcacaagatc tgcgagctgg
     7561 tggagaagta cgatgccgtg atcgccctgg aggacctgaa ctctggcttt aagaatagcc
     7621 gcgtgaaggt ggagaagcag gtgtatcaga agttcgagaa gatgctgatc gataagctga
     7681 actacatggt ggacaagaag tctaatcctt gtgcaacagg cggcgccctg aagggctatc
     7741 agatcaccaa taagttcgag agctttaagt ccatgtctac ccagaacggc ttcatctttt
     7801 acatccctgc ctggctgaca tccaagatcg atccatctac cggctttgtg aacctgctga
     7861 aaaccaagta taccagcatc gccgattcca agaagttcat cagctccttt gacaggatca
     7921 tgtacgtgcc cgaggaggat ctgttcgagt ttgccctgga ctataagaac ttctctcgca
     7981 cagacgccga ttacatcaag aagtggaagc tgtactccta cggcaaccgg atcagaatct
     8041 tccggaatcc taagaagaac aacgtgttcg actgggagga ggtgtgcctg accagcgcct
     8101 ataaggagct gttcaacaag tacggcatca attatcagca gggcgatatc agagccctgc
     8161 tgtgcgagca gtccgacaag gccttctact ctagctttat ggccctgatg agcctgatgc
     8221 tgcagatgcg gaacagcatc acaggccgca ccgacgtgga ttttctgatc agccctgtga
     8281 agaactccga cggcatcttc tacgatagcc ggaactatga ggcccaggag aatgccatcc
     8341 tgccaaagaa cgccgacgcc aatggcgcct ataacatcgc cagaaaggtg ctgtgggcca
     8401 tcggccagtt caagaaggcc gaggacgaga agctggataa ggtgaagatc gccatctcta
     8461 acaaggagtg gctggagtac gcccagacca gcgtgaagca caaaaggccg gcggccacga
     8521 aaaaggccgg ccaggcaaaa aagaaaaagg gatcctaccc atacgatgtt ccagattacg
     8581 cttatcccta cgacgtgcct gattatgcat acccatatga tgtccccgac tatgcctaag
     8641 aattctgcag atatccagca cagtggcggc cgctcgagtc tagagggccc gtttaaaccc
     8701 gctgatcagc ctcgactgtg ccttctagtt gccagccatc tgttgtttgc ccctcccccg
     8761 tgccttcctt gaccctggaa ggtgccactc ccactgtcct ttcctaataa aatgaggaaa
     8821 ttgcatcgca ttgtctgagt aggtgtcatt ctattctggg gggtggggtg gggcaggaca
     8881 gcaaggggga ggattgggaa gacaatagca ggcatgctgg ggatgcggtg ggctctatgg
     8941 cttctgaggc ggaaagaacc agctggggct ctagggggta tccccnnnnn nnnnnnnnnn
     9001 nnnnnnnnnn nnnnnnnnnn nnnnnnnnnn nnnnnnnnnn nnnnnnnnnn nnnnnnnnnn
     9061 nnnnnnnnnn nnnnnnnnnn nnnnnnnnnn nnnnnnnnnn nnnnnnnnnc nnnnnnnnnn
     9121 nnnnnnnnnn nnnnnnnnnn nnnnnnnnnn nnnnnnnnnn nnnnnnnnnn nnnnnnnnnn
     9181 nnnnnnnnnn nnnnnnnnnn nannnnnnnn nnnnnnnnnn nnnnnnnnnn nnnnnnnnnn
     9241 nnnnnnnnnn ncctttgacg ttggagtcca cg
//
